Addgene plasmid #46436: pGEX Grb10-PIR-SH2
Depositing lab: Bruce Mayer. Depositing organization: University of Connecticut Health Center. Publication: High-throughput phosphotyrosine profiling using SH2 domains. Machida K, Thompson CM, Dierck K, Jablonowski K, Karkkainen S, Liu B, Zhang H, Nash PD, Newman DK, Nollau P, Pawson T, Renkema GH, Saksela K, Schiller MR, Shin DG, Mayer BJ. Mol Cell. 2007 Jun 22;26(6):899-915. 10.1016/j.molcel.2007.05.031 PubMed 17588523.
Backbone
  Vector backbone: pGEX6P1
  Backbone manufacturer: GE Healthcare Biosciences
  Backbone size w/o insert (bp): 4900
  Vector type: Bacterial Expression
Growth in bacteria
  Bacterial resistance: Ampicillin, 100 μg/mL
  Growth temperature: 37°C
  Growth strain: DH5alpha
  Copy number: Low Copy
Gene/Insert
  Gene/Insert name: Grb10 (alt names: GRB10; RSS; IRBP; MEG1; GRB-IR; Grb-10; KIAA0207; GRB10)
  Species: H. sapiens (human)
  Insert size (bp): 595
  Mutation: contains amino acids 355-548
  Entrez Gene: GRB10 (a.k.a. GRB-IR, Grb-10, IRBP, MEG1, RSS)
  Promoter: Tac
  Tag / fusion protein: GST (N terminal on backbone); PreScission (N terminal on backbone)
  Cloning method: Restriction Enzyme; 5′ cloning site BamHI (not destroyed); 3′ cloning site EcoRI (not destroyed)
  Sequencing primers: 5′ pGEX-5; 3′ pGEX-3
Terms and licenses: Academic/Nonprofit Terms; Industry Terms: Not Available to Industry
Depositor comments: The molecular weight of the GST fusion protein is approximately 45.8 kDa
How to cite: pGEX Grb10-PIR-SH2 was a gift from Bruce Mayer (Addgene plasmid # 46436 ; http://n2t.net/addgene:46436 ; RRID:Addgene_46436)
