[The description below was written by a language model from this plasmid's Addgene catalogue record and pLannotate feature annotations shown in this document.]
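Description:
pGEX Grb10-PIR-SH2 is a bacterial expression plasmid built on the pGEX6P1 backbone for producing a fragment of the human adapter protein GRB10 as a glutathione S-transferase fusion in E. coli. The full sequence record is 5,555 nt. The plasmid replicates from a ColE1/pBR322-type origin and is selected with ampicillin through the β-lactamase (AmpR) gene and its own promoter. The catalogue lists it as low copy, although the annotation tool applies a generic high-copy label to this origin family and finds only remnants of rop and the bom mobility region.

The expression cassette consists of the hybrid tac promoter followed by a lac operator, then the Schistosoma japonicum GST coding sequence, a PreScission protease recognition site contributed by the backbone, and the GRB10 insert cloned between BamHI and EcoRI sites that were both retained. The insert of about 595 bp encodes amino acids 355–548 of GRB10. As the construct name indicates, this spans the PIR region and the SH2 domain. A lacI repressor gene driven by the up-mutated lacIq promoter is carried on the plasmid, keeping the tac promoter repressed until induction with IPTG. Residual lac promoter/operator and lacZα sequences lie downstream of lacI as backbone leftovers. The fusion protein is reported to be about 45.8 kDa. The GST moiety allows glutathione affinity purification, and the protease site permits removal of the tag.

The associated publication concerns high-throughput phosphotyrosine profiling using SH2 domains, so the purified protein likely serves as a phosphotyrosine-binding probe, though the record does not state this directly.
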