Features (pLannotate 1.2.2; 17 found; start..end, strand, type, name):
      6..107     -  CDS            yciV (fragment): RNAAM_ECOLI - Also known as trpH From Escherichia coli (strain K12).
    183..211     +  promoter       tac promoter: strong E. coli promoter; hybrid between the trp and lac UV5 promoters
    219..235     +  protein_bind   lac operator: The lac repressor binds to the lac operator to inhibit transcription in E. coli. This inhibition can be relieved by adding lactose or isopropyl-β-D-thiogalactopyranoside (IPTG). lac repressor encoded by lacI
    258..911     +  CDS            GST26_SCHJA: Experimental evidence at protein level: Swiss-Prot protein existence level 1. GST isoenzymes appear to play a central role in the parasite detoxification system. Other functions are also suspected including a role in increasing the solubility of haematin in the parasite gut. From Schistosoma japonicum (Blood fluke).
    951..1532    +  CDS            GRB10 (fragment): GRB10_HUMAN - Also known as GRBIR, KIAA0207. Experimental evidence at protein level: Swiss-Prot protein existence level 1. Adapter protein which modulates coupling of a number of cell surface receptor kinases with specific signaling pathways. Binds to, and suppress signals from, activated receptors tyrosine kinases, including the insulin (INSR) and insulin-like growth factor (IGF1R) receptors. The inhibitory effect can be achieved by 2 mechanisms: interference with the signaling pathway and increased receptor degradation. Delays and reduces AKT1 phosphorylation in response to insulin stimulati
   1572..1611    +  CDS            rop (fragment): Rop protein, which maintains plasmids at low copy number; rop
   1713..1753    +  misc_feature   bom (fragment): basis of mobility region from pBR322
   1858..1962    +  promoter       AmpR promoter: bla
   1963..2823    +  CDS            AmpR: β-lactamase; bla; confers resistance to ampicillin, carbenicillin, and related antibiotics
   2994..3582    +  rep_origin     ori: high-copy-number ColE1/pMB1/pBR322/pUC origin of replication
   3768..3819    -  misc_feature   bom (fragment): basis of mobility region from pBR322
   3826..3903    +  promoter       lacIq promoter: lacI (mutant); In the lacIq allele, a single base change in the promoter boosts expression of the lacI gene about 10-fold.
   3904..4986    +  CDS            lacI: lac repressor; lacI; The lac repressor binds to the lac operator to inhibit transcription in E. coli. This inhibition can be relieved by adding lactose or isopropyl-β-D-thiogalactopyranoside (IPTG).
   4999..5020    +  protein_bind   CAP binding site: CAP binding activates transcription in the presence of cAMP. E. coli catabolite activator protein
   5035..5065    +  promoter       lac promoter: promoter for the E. coli lac operon
   5073..5089    +  protein_bind   lac operator: The lac repressor binds to the lac operator to inhibit transcription in E. coli. This inhibition can be relieved by adding lactose or isopropyl-β-D-thiogalactopyranoside (IPTG). lac repressor encoded by lacI
   5109..5282    +  CDS            lacZα: LacZα fragment of β-galactosidase; lacZ fragment
>Addgene plasmid #46436 | pGEX Grb10-PIR-SH2 | depositor full sequence | sequence record 65593 | Full Sequence
ACGTTATCGACTGCACGGTGCACCAATGCTTCTGGCGTCAGGCAGCCATCGGAAGCTGTGGTATGGCTGT
GCAGGTCGTAAATCACTGCATAATTCGTGTCGCTCAAGGCGCACTCCCGTTCTGGATAATGTTTTTTGCG
CCGACATCATAACGGTTCTGGCAAATATTCTGAAATGAGCTGTTGACAATTAATCATCGGCTCGTATAAT
GTGTGGAATTGTGAGCGGATAACAATTTCACACAGGAAACAGTATTCATGTCCCCTATACTAGGTTATTG
GAAAATTAAGGGCCTTGTGCAACCCACTCGACTTCTTTTGGAATATCTTGAAGAAAAATATGAAGAGCAT
TTGTATGAGCGCGATGAAGGTGATAAATGGCGAAACAAAAAGTTTGAATTGGGTTTGGAGTTTCCCAATC
TTCCTTATTATATTGATGGTGATGTTAAATTAACACAGTCTATGGCCATCATACGTTATATAGCTGACAA
GCACAACATGTTGGGTGGTTGTCCAAAAGAGCGTGCAGAGATTTCAATGCTTGAAGGAGCGGTTTTGGAT
ATTAGATACGGTGTTTCGAGAATTGCATATAGTAAAGACTTTGAAACTCTCAAAGTTGATTTTCTTAGCA
AGCTACCTGAAATGCTGAAAATGTTCGAAGATCGTTTATGTCATAAAACATATTTAAATGGTGATCATGT
AACCCATCCTGACTTCATGTTGTATGACGCTCTTGATGTTGTTTTATACATGGACCCAATGTGCCTGGAT
GCGTTCCCAAAATTAGTTTGTTTTAAAAAACGTATTGAAGCTATCCCACAAATTGATAAGTACTTGAAAT
CCAGCAAGTATATAGCATGGCCTTTGCAGGGCTGGCAAGCCACGTTTGGTGGTGGCGACCATCCTCCAAA
ATCGGATCTGGAAGTTCTGTTCCAGGGGCCCCTGGGATCCATGCTCCTTTACCAGAATTACCGAATCCCT
CAGCAGAGGAAGGCCTTGCTGTCCCCGTTCTCGACGCCAGTGCGCAGTGTCTCCGAGAACTCCCTCGTGG
CAATGGATTTTTCTGGGCAAACAGGACGCGTGATAGAGAATCCGGCGGAGGCCCAGAGCGCAGCCCTGGA
GGAGGGCCACGCCTGGAGGAAGCGAAGCACACGGATGAACATCCTAGGTAGCCAAAGTCCCCTCCACCCT
TCTACCCTAAGTACAGTGATTCACAGGACACAGCACTGGTTTCACGGGAGGATCTCCAGGGAGGAATCCC
ACAGGATCATTAAACAGCAAGGGCTCGTGGATGGGCTTTTTCTCCTCCGTGACAGCCAGAGTAATCCAAA
GGCATTTGTACTCACACTGTGTCATCACCAGAAAATTAAAAATTTCCAGATCTTACCTTGCGAGGACGAC
GGGCAGACGTTCTTCAGCCTAGATGACGGGAACACCAAATTCTCTGACCTGATCCAGCTGGTTGACTTTT
ACCAGCTGAACAAAGGAGTCCTGCCTTGCAAACTCAAGCACCACTGCATCCGAGTGGCCTTAGGAATTCT
ATGAGCGGCCGCATCGTGACTGACTGACGATCTGCCTCGCGCGTTTCGGTGATGACGGTGAAAACCTCTG
ACACATGCAGCTCCCGGAGACGGTCACAGCTTGTCTGTAAGCGGATGCCGGGAGCAGACAAGCCCGTCAG
GGCGCGTCAGCGGGTGTTGGCGGGTGTCGGGGCGCAGCCATGACCCAGTCACGTAGCGATAGCGGAGTGT
ATAATTCTTGAAGACGAAAGGGCCTCGTGATACGCCTATTTTTATAGGTTAATGTCATGATAATAATGGT
TTCTTAGACGTCAGGTGGCACTTTTCGGGGAAATGTGCGCGGAACCCCTATTTGTTTATTTTTCTAAATA
CATTCAAATATGTATCCGCTCATGAGACAATAACCCTGATAAATGCTTCAATAATATTGAAAAAGGAAGA
GTATGAGTATTCAACATTTCCGTGTCGCCCTTATTCCCTTTTTTGCGGCATTTTGCCTTCCTGTTTTTGC
TCACCCAGAAACGCTGGTGAAAGTAAAAGATGCTGAAGATCAGTTGGGTGCACGAGTGGGTTACATCGAA
CTGGATCTCAACAGCGGTAAGATCCTTGAGAGTTTTCGCCCCGAAGAACGTTTTCCAATGATGAGCACTT
TTAAAGTTCTGCTATGTGGCGCGGTATTATCCCGTGTTGACGCCGGGCAAGAGCAACTCGGTCGCCGCAT
ACACTATTCTCAGAATGACTTGGTTGAGTACTCACCAGTCACAGAAAAGCATCTTACGGATGGCATGACA
GTAAGAGAATTATGCAGTGCTGCCATAACCATGAGTGATAACACTGCGGCCAACTTACTTCTGACAACGA
TCGGAGGACCGAAGGAGCTAACCGCTTTTTTGCACAACATGGGGGATCATGTAACTCGCCTTGATCGTTG
GGAACCGGAGCTGAATGAAGCCATACCAAACGACGAGCGTGACACCACGATGCCTGCAGCAATGGCAACA
ACGTTGCGCAAACTATTAACTGGCGAACTACTTACTCTAGCTTCCCGGCAACAATTAATAGACTGGATGG
AGGCGGATAAAGTTGCAGGACCACTTCTGCGCTCGGCCCTTCCGGCTGGCTGGTTTATTGCTGATAAATC
TGGAGCCGGTGAGCGTGGGTCTCGCGGTATCATTGCAGCACTGGGGCCAGATGGTAAGCCCTCCCGTATC
GTAGTTATCTACACGACGGGGAGTCAGGCAACTATGGATGAACGAAATAGACAGATCGCTGAGATAGGTG
CCTCACTGATTAAGCATTGGTAACTGTCAGACCAAGTTTACTCATATATACTTTAGATTGATTTAAAACT
TCATTTTTAATTTAAAAGGATCTAGGTGAAGATCCTTTTTGATAATCTCATGACCAAAATCCCTTAACGT
GAGTTTTCGTTCCACTGAGCGTCAGACCCCGTAGAAAAGATCAAAGGATCTTCTTGAGATCCTTTTTTTC
TGCGCGTAATCTGCTGCTTGCAAACAAAAAAACCACCGCTACCAGCGGTGGTTTGTTTGCCGGATCAAGA
GCTACCAACTCTTTTTCCGAAGGTAACTGGCTTCAGCAGAGCGCAGATACCAAATACTGTCCTTCTAGTG
TAGCCGTAGTTAGGCCACCACTTCAAGAACTCTGTAGCACCGCCTACATACCTCGCTCTGCTAATCCTGT
TACCAGTGGCTGCTGCCAGTGGCGATAAGTCGTGTCTTACCGGGTTGGACTCAAGACGATAGTTACCGGA
TAAGGCGCAGCGGTCGGGCTGAACGGGGGGTTCGTGCACACAGCCCAGCTTGGAGCGAACGACCTACACC
GAACTGAGATACCTACAGCGTGAGCTATGAGAAAGCGCCACGCTTCCCGAAGGGAGAAAGGCGGACAGGT
ATCCGGTAAGCGGCAGGGTCGGAACAGGAGAGCGCACGAGGGAGCTTCCAGGGGGAAACGCCTGGTATCT
TTATAGTCCTGTCGGGTTTCGCCACCTCTGACTTGAGCGTCGATTTTTGTGATGCTCGTCAGGGGGGCGG
AGCCTATGGAAAAACGCCAGCAACGCGGCCTTTTTACGGTTCCTGGCCTTTTGCTGGCCTTTTGCTCACA
TGTTCTTTCCTGCGTTATCCCCTGATTCTGTGGATAACCGTATTACCGCCTTTGAGTGAGCTGATACCGC
TCGCCGCAGCCGAACGACCGAGCGCAGCGAGTCAGTGAGCGAGGAAGCGGAAGAGCGCCTGATGCGGTAT
TTTCTCCTTACGCATCTGTGCGGTATTTCACACCGCATAAATTCCGACACCATCGAATGGTGCAAAACCT
TTCGCGGTATGGCATGATAGCGCCCGGAAGAGAGTCAATTCAGGGTGGTGAATGTGAAACCAGTAACGTT
ATACGATGTCGCAGAGTATGCCGGTGTCTCTTATCAGACCGTTTCCCGCGTGGTGAACCAGGCCAGCCAC
GTTTCTGCGAAAACGCGGGAAAAAGTGGAAGCGGCGATGGCGGAGCTGAATTACATTCCCAACCGCGTGG
CACAACAACTGGCGGGCAAACAGTCGTTGCTGATTGGCGTTGCCACCTCCAGTCTGGCCCTGCACGCGCC
GTCGCAAATTGTCGCGGCGATTAAATCTCGCGCCGATCAACTGGGTGCCAGCGTGGTGGTGTCGATGGTA
GAACGAAGCGGCGTCGAAGCCTGTAAAGCGGCGGTGCACAATCTTCTCGCGCAACGCGTCAGTGGGCTGA
TCATTAACTATCCGCTGGATGACCAGGATGCCATTGCTGTGGAAGCTGCCTGCACTAATGTTCCGGCGTT
ATTTCTTGATGTCTCTGACCAGACACCCATCAACAGTATTATTTTCTCCCATGAAGACGGTACGCGACTG
GGCGTGGAGCATCTGGTCGCATTGGGTCACCAGCAAATCGCGCTGTTAGCGGGCCCATTAAGTTCTGTCT
CGGCGCGTCTGCGTCTGGCTGGCTGGCATAAATATCTCACTCGCAATCAAATTCAGCCGATAGCGGAACG
GGAAGGCGACTGGAGTGCCATGTCCGGTTTTCAACAAACCATGCAAATGCTGAATGAGGGCATCGTTCCC
ACTGCGATGCTGGTTGCCAACGATCAGATGGCGCTGGGCGCAATGCGCGCCATTACCGAGTCCGGGCTGC
GCGTTGGTGCGGATATCTCGGTAGTGGGATACGACGATACCGAAGACAGCTCATGTTATATCCCGCCGTC
AACCACCATCAAACAGGATTTTCGCCTGCTGGGGCAAACCAGCGTGGACCGCTTGCTGCAACTCTCTCAG
GGCCAGGCGGTGAAGGGCAATCAGCTGTTGCCCGTCTCACTGGTGAAAAGAAAAACCACCCTGGCGCCCA
ATACGCAAACCGCCTCTCCCCGCGCGTTGGCCGATTCATTAATGCAGCTGGCACGACAGGTTTCCCGACT
GGAAAGCGGGCAGTGAGCGCAACGCAATTAATGTGAGTTAGCTCACTCATTAGGCACCCCAGGCTTTACA
CTTTATGCTTCCGGCTCGTATGTTGTGTGGAATTGTGAGCGGATAACAATTTCACACAGGAAACAGCTAT
GACCATGATTACGGATTCACTGGCCGTCGTTTTACAACGTCGTGACTGGGAAAACCCTGGCGTTACCCAA
CTTAATCGCCTTGCAGCACATCCCCCTTTCGCCAGCTGGCGTAATAGCGAAGAGGCCCGCACCGATCGCC
CTTCCCAACAGTTGCGCAGCCTGAATGGCGAATGGCGCTTTGCCTGGTTTCCGGCACCAGAAGCGGTGCC
GGAAAGCTGGCTGGAGTGCGATCTTCCTGAGGCCGATACTGTCGTCGTCCCCTCAAACTGGCAGATGCAC
GGTTACGATGCGCCCATCTACACCAACGTAACCTATCCCATTACGGTCAATCCGCCGTTTGTTCCCACGG
AGAATCCGACGGGTTGTTACTCGCTCACATTTAATGTTGATGAAAGCTGGCTACAGGAAGGCCAGACGCG
AATTATTTTTGATGGCGTTGGAATT
