>Addgene plasmid #46436 | pGEX Grb10-PIR-SH2 | depositor partial sequence | sequence record 65594 | Insert sequence
GGATCCATGCTCCTTTACCAGAATTACCGAATCCCTCAGCAGAGGAAGGCCTTGCTGTCCCCGTTCTCGA
CGCCAGTGCGCAGTGTCTCCGAGAACTCCCTCGTGGCAATGGATTTTTCTGGGCAAACAGGACGCGTGAT
AGAGAATCCGGCGGAGGCCCAGAGCGCAGCCCTGGAGGAGGGCCACGCCTGGAGGAAGCGAAGCACACGG
ATGAACATCCTAGGTAGCCAAAGTCCCCTCCACCCTTCTACCCTAAGTACAGTGATTCACAGGACACAGC
ACTGGTTTCACGGGAGGATCTCCAGGGAGGAATCCCACAGGATCATTAAACAGCAAGGGCTCGTGGATGG
GCTTTTTCTCCTCCGTGACAGCCAGAGTAATCCAAAGGCATTTGTACTCACACTGTGTCATCACCAGAAA
ATTAAAAATTTCCAGATCTTACCTTGCGAGGACGACGGGCAGACGTTCTTCAGCCTAGATGACGGGAACA
CCAAATTCTCTGACCTGATCCAGCTGGTTGACTTTTACCAGCTGAACAAAGGAGTCCTGCCTTGCAAACT
CAAGCACCACTGCATCCGAGTGGCCTTAGGAATTC
