>Addgene plasmid #46436 | pGEX Grb10-PIR-SH2 | addgene partial sequence | sequence record 66983 | pGEX5
GGATCTGGAAGTTCTGTTCCAGGGGCCCCTGGGATCCATGCTCCTTTACCAGAATTACCGAATCCCTCAG
CAGAGGAAGGCCTTGCTGTCCCCGTTCTCGACGCCAGTGCGCAGTGTCTCCGAGAACTCCCTCGTGGCAA
TGGATTTTTCTGGGCAAACAGGACGCGTGATAGAGAATCCGGCGGAGGCCCAGAGCGCAGCCCTGGAGGA
GGGCCACGCCTGGAGGAAGCGAAGCACACGGATGAACATCCTAGGTAGCCAAAGTCCCCTCCACCCTTCT
ACCCTAAGTACAGTGATTCACAGGACACAGCACTGGTTTCACGGGAGGATCTCCAGGGAGGAATCCCACA
GGATCATTAAACAGCAAGGGCTCGTGGATGGGCTTTTTCTCCTCCGTGACAGCCAGAGTAATCCAAAGGC
ATTTGTACTCACACTGTGTCATCACCAGAAAATTAAAAATTTCCAGATCTTACCTTGCGAGGACGACGGG
CAGACGTTCTTCAGCCTAGATGACGGGAACACCAAATTCTCTGACCTGATCCAGCTGGTTGACTTTTACC
AGCTGAACAAAGGAGTCCTGCCTTGCAAACTCAAGCACCACTGCATCCGAGTGGCCTTAGGAATTCTATG
AGCGGCCGCATCGTGACTGACTGACGATCTGCCTCGCGCGTTTCGGTGATGACGGTGAAAACCTCTGACA
CATGCAGCTCCCGGAGACGGTCACAGCTTGTCTGTAAGCGGATGCCGGGAGCAGACAAGCCCGTCAGGGC
GCGTCAGCGGGTGTTGGCGGGTGTCGGGGCGCAGCCATGACCCAGTCACGTAGCGATAGCGGAGTGTATA
ATTCTTGAAGACGAAAGGGCCTCGTGATACGCCTATTTTTATAGGTTAATGTCATGATAATAATGGTTTC
TTA
